>Addgene plasmid #223350 | pTrc-clbS | addgene full sequence | sequence record 451533 | Addgene NGS Result
AAACTTCGTACTCTGTAATATCCTCATAGTCACGGTAGAATTTCTGTGCTAAACGCCCCAATTCATTCCA
TTTAAATCCTTCCTCAGGAAAAATAATAGTTTTTCCTTTTGCCTCTTGGTCATGCCAGTGTAACACCAGC
TCTCCCCAGCCAATCAGATAGGAAACCAGATTCGCTACGCTAATCGTAGTCCCCTTCGCGTGCCCTTCCA
ATAGAGGTTCAAAGGCGAGTTGGGGCGTAATAGATTCTAGCTTCTTATTTAATAAAGAAAAATTACTATT
AATAGCTTTAATTAACTCTTCTTTTGATGATGGAACAGCCATGGTTTATTCCTCCTTATTTAATCGATAC
ATTAATATATACCTCTTTAATTTTTAATAATAAAGTTAATCGATAATTCCGGTCGAGTGCCCACACAGAT
TGTCTGATAAATTGTTAAAGAGCAGTGCCGCTTCGCTTTTTCTCAGCGGCGCTGTTTCCTGTGTGAAATT
GTTATCCGCTCACAATTCCACACATTATACGAGCCGGATGATTAATTGTCAACAGCTCATTTCAGAATAT
TTGCCAGAACCGTTATGATGTCGGCGCAAAAAACATTATCCAGAACGGGAGTGCGCCTTGAGCGACACGA
ATTATGCAGTGATTTACGACCTGCACAGCCATACCACAGCTTCCGATGGCTGCCTGACGCCAGAAGCATT
GGTGCACCGTGCAGTCGATGATAAGCTGTCAAACCAGATCAATTCGCGCTAACTTACATTAATTGCGTTG
CGCTCACTGCCCGCTTTCCAGTCGGGAAACCTGTCGTGCCAGCTGCATTAATGAATCGGCCAACGCGCGG
GGAGAGGCGGTTTGCGTATTGGGCGCCAGGGTGGTTTTTCTTTTCACCAGTGAGACGGGCAACAGCTGAT
TGCCCTTCACCGCCTGGCCCTGAGAGAGTTGCAGCAAGCGGTCCACGCTGGTTTGCCCCAGCAGGCGAAA
ATCCTGTTTGATGGTGGTTAACGGCGGGATATAACATGAGCTGTCTTCGGTATCGTCGTATCCCACTACC
GAGATATCCGCACCAACGCGCAGCCCGGACTCGGTAATGGCGCGCATTGCGCCCAGCGCCATCTGATCGT
TGGCAACCAGCATCGCAGTGGGAACGATGCCCTCATTCAGCATTTGCATGGTTTGTTGAAAACCGGACAT
GGCACTCCAGTCGCCTTCCCGTTCCGCTATCGGCTGAATTTGATTGCGAGTGAGATATTTATGCCAGCCA
GCCAGACGCAGACGCGCCGAGACAGAACTTAATGGGCCCGCTAACAGCGCGATTTGCTGGTGACCCAATG
CGACCAGATGCTCCACGCCCAGTCGCGTACCGTCTTCATGGGAGAAAATAATACTGTTGATGGGTGTCTG
GTCAGAGACATCAAGAAATAACGCCGGAACATTAGTGCAGGCAGCTTCCACAGCAATGGCATCCTGGTCA
TCCAGCGGATAGTTAATGATCAGCCCACTGACGCGTTGCGCGAGAAGATTGTGCACCGCCGCTTTACAGG
CTTCGACGCCGCTTCGTTCTACCATCGACACCACCACGCTGGCACCCAGTTGATCGGCGCGAGATTTAAT
CGCCGCGACAATTTGCGACGGCGCGTGCAGGGCCAGACTGGAGGTGGCAACGCCAATCAGCAACGACTGT
TTGCCCGCCAGTTGTTGTGCCACGCGGTTGGGAATGTAATTCAGCTCCGCCATCGCCGCTTCCACTTTTT
CCCGCGTTTTCGCAGAAACGTGGCTGGCCTGGTTCACCACGCGGGAAACGGTCTGATAAGAGACACCGGC
ATACTCTGCGACATCGTATAACGTTACTGGTTTCACATTCACCACCCTGAATTGACTCTCTTCCGGGCGC
TATCATGCCATACCGCGAAAGGTTTTGCACCATTCGATGGTGTCAACGTAAATGCATGCCGCTTCGCCTT
CGCGCGCGAATTGATCTGCTGCCTCGCGCGTTTCGGTGATGACGGTGAAAACCTCTGACACATGCAGCTC
CCGGAGACGGTCACAGCTTGTCTGTAAGCGGATGCCGGGAGCAGACAAGCCCGTCAGGGCGCGTCAGCGG
GTGTTGGCGGGTGTCGGGGCGCAGCCATGACCCAGTCACGTAGCGATAGCGGAGTGTATACTGGCTTAAC
TATGCGGCATCAGAGCAGATTGTACTGAGAGTGCACCATATGCGGTGTGAAATACCGCACAGATGCGTAA
GGAGAAAATACCGCATCAGGCGCTCTTCCGCTTCCTCGCTCACTGACTCGCTGCGCTCGGTCGTTCGGCT
GCGGCGAGCGGTATCAGCTCACTCAAAGGCGGTAATACGGTTATCCACAGAATCAGGGGATAACGCAGGA
AAGAACATGTGAGCAAAAGGCCAGCAAAAGGCCAGGAACCGTAAAAAGGCCGCGTTGCTGGCGTTTTTCC
ATAGGCTCCGCCCCCCTGACGAGCATCACAAAAATCGACGCTCAAGTCAGAGGTGGCGAAACCCGACAGG
ACTATAAAGATACCAGGCGTTTCCCCCTGGAAGCTCCCTCGTGCGCTCTCCTGTTCCGACCCTGCCGCTT
ACCGGATACCTGTCCGCCTTTCTCCCTTCGGGAAGCGTGGCGCTTTCTCATAGCTCACGCTGTAGGTATC
TCAGTTCGGTGTAGGTCGTTCGCTCCAAGCTGGGCTGTGTGCACGAACCCCCCGTTCAGCCCGACCGCTG
CGCCTTATCCGGTAACTATCGTCTTGAGTCCAACCCGGTAAGACACGACTTATCGCCACTGGCAGCAGCC
ACTGGTAACAGGATTAGCAGAGCGAGGTATGTAGGCGGTGCTACAGAGTTCTTGAAGTGGTGGCCTAACT
ACGGCTACACTAGAAGGACAGTATTTGGTATCTGCGCTCTGCTGAAGCCAGTTACCTTCGGAAAAAGAGT
TGGTAGCTCTTGATCCGGCAAACAAACCACCGCTGGTAGCGGTGGTTTTTTTGTTTGCAAGCAGCAGATT
ACGCGCAGAAAAAAAGGATCTCAAGAAGATCCTTTGATCTTTTCTACGGGGTCTGACGCTCAGTGGAACG
AAAACTCACGTTAAGGGATTTTGGTCATGAGATTATCAAAAAGGATCTTCACCTAGATCCTTTTAAATTA
AAAATGAAGTTTTAAATCAATCTAAAGTATATATGAGTAAACTTGGTCTGACAGTTACCAATGCTTAATC
AGTGAGGCACCTATCTCAGCGATCTGTCTATTTCGTTCATCCATAGTTGCCTGACTCCCCGTCGTGTAGA
TAACTACGATACGGGAGGGCTTACCATCTGGCCCCAGTGCTGCAATGATACCGCGAGACCCACGCTCACC
GGCTCCAGATTTATCAGCAATAAACCAGCCAGCCGGAAGGGCCGAGCGCAGAAGTGGTCCTGCAACTTTA
TCCGCCTCCATCCAGTCTATTAATTGTTGCCGGGAAGCTAGAGTAAGTAGTTCGCCAGTTAATAGTTTGC
GCAACGTTGTTGCCATTGCTACAGGCATCGTGGTGTCACGCTCGTCGTTTGGTATGGCTTCATTCAGCTC
CGGTTCCCAACGATCAAGGCGAGTTACATGATCCCCCATGTTGTGCAAAAAAGCGGTTAGCTCCTTCGGT
CCTCCGATCGTTGTCAGAAGTAAGTTGGCCGCAGTGTTATCACTCATGGTTATGGCAGCACTGCATAATT
CTCTTACTGTCATGCCATCCGTAAGATGCTTTTCTGTGACTGGTGAGTACTCAACCAAGTCATTCTGAGA
ATAGTGTATGCGGCGACCGAGTTGCTCTTGCCCGGCGTCAACACGGGATAATACCGCGCCACATAGCAGA
ACTTTAAAAGTGCTCATCATTGGAAAACGTTCTTCGGGGCGAAAACTCTCAAGGATCTTACCGCTGTTGA
GATCCAGTTCGATGTAACCCACTCGTGCACCCAACTGATCTTCAGCATCTTTTACTTTCACCAGCGTTTC
TGGGTGAGCAAAAACAGGAAGGCAAAATGCCGCAAAAAAGGGAATAAGGGCGACACGGAAATGTTGAATA
CTCATACTCTTCCTTTTTCAATATTATTGAAGCATTTATCAGGGTTATTGTCTCATGAGCGGATACATAT
TTGAATGTATTTAGAAAAATAAACAAAAGAGTTTGTAGAAACGCAAAAAGGCCATCCGTCAGGATGGCCT
TCTGCTTAATTTGATGCCTGGCAGTTTATGGCGGGCGTCCTGCCCGCCACCCTCCGGGCCGTTGCTTCGC
AACGTTCAAATCCGCTCCCGGCGGATTTGTCCTACTCAGGAGAGCGTTCACCGACAAACAACAGATAAAA
CGAAAGGCCCAGTCTTTCGACTGAGCCTTTCGTTTTATTTGATGCCTGGCAGTTCCCTACTCTCGCATGG
GGAGACCCCACACTACCATCGGCGCTACGGCGTTTCACTTCTGAGTTCGGCATGGGGTCAGGTGGGACCA
CCGCGCTACTGCCGCCAGGCAAATTCTGTTTTATCAGACCGCTTCTGCGTTCTGATTTAATCTGTATCAG
GCTGAAAATCTTCTCTCATCCGCCAAAACCTATTCTGCAAGACATTTCTGCAGTTTATTTAACCTCCCCG
AAGCATTTTTATAAGGCGAGGCGGTATTAAATTGAATCATACGACCTCGGGTCCATTTATTATACCAAGG
TTTACCGTAAAGCTCGTCGTTACTGAATCGTTCAATCAAAGCCACGAGTTGCTGCTTATTTTCCTTTAAC
CGTGCCAATA
Features (pLannotate 1.2.2; 16 found; start..end, strand, type, name):
    326..352     -  CDS            minicistron: synthetic cistron containing a ribosome binding site (Shine-Dalgarno sequence), for enhancing the bacterial expression of a downstream cistron (Schoner, 1997) This first cistron should terminate 3 bp upstream of the ATG for the second cistron.
    403..472     -  misc_feature   rrnG antiterminator: antiterminator from the E. coli rrnG leader region (Berg et al., 1989)
    489..505     -  protein_bind   lac operator: The lac repressor binds to the lac operator to inhibit transcription in E. coli. This inhibition can be relieved by adding lactose or isopropyl-β-D-thiogalactopyranoside (IPTG). lac repressor encoded by lacI
    513..542     -  promoter       trc promoter: strong E. coli promoter; hybrid between the trp and lac UV5 promoters
    618..719     +  CDS            yciV (fragment): RNAAM_ECOLI - Also known as trpH From Escherichia coli (strain K12).
    715..732     -  promoter       tet promoter (fragment): E. coli promoter for tetracycline efflux protein gene
    774..1856    -  CDS            lacI: lac repressor; lacI; The lac repressor binds to the lac operator to inhibit transcription in E. coli. This inhibition can be relieved by adding lactose or isopropyl-β-D-thiogalactopyranoside (IPTG).
   1857..1934    -  promoter       lacIq promoter: lacI (mutant); In the lacIq allele, a single base change in the promoter boosts expression of the lacI gene about 10-fold.
   1978..2018    +  CDS            rop (fragment): Rop protein, which maintains plasmids at low copy number; rop
   2120..2260    +  misc_feature   bom: basis of mobility region from pBR322
   2446..3034    -  rep_origin     ori: high-copy-number ColE1/pMB1/pBR322/pUC origin of replication
   3205..4065    -  CDS            AmpR: β-lactamase; bla; confers resistance to ampicillin, carbenicillin, and related antibiotics
   4066..4157    -  promoter       AmpR promoter: bla
   4176..4203    -  terminator     rrnB T2 terminator: transcription terminator T2 from the E. coli rrnB gene
   4295..4381    -  terminator     rrnB T1 terminator: Escherichia coli rrnB; transcription terminator T1 from the E. coli rrnB gene
   4383..4498    -  ncRNA          5S rRNA: Accession: RF00001 - 5S ribosomal RNA
