[The description below was written by a language model from this plasmid's Addgene catalogue record and pLannotate feature annotations shown in this document.]
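Description:
pTrc-clbS is a bacterial expression plasmid of 4,770 bp built on the commercial pTrcHis 2A backbone, carrying a 513 bp, E. coli codon-optimized copy of wild-type clbS from the uropathogenic strain E. coli CFT073, inserted by Gibson assembly. ClbS is generally known as the self-resistance protein of the colibactin biosynthetic gene cluster, which protects producing cells from the genotoxin. The associated publication concerns colibactin-triggered prophage induction, so the plasmid fits a role in supplying ClbS in trans to test protection against colibactin, although the record states only that it encodes the wild-type protein.

Expression is driven by the trc promoter, a strong trp/lacUV5 hybrid, followed by a lac operator. The plasmid also carries lacI under the lacIq promoter, so repression is maintained in most hosts and relieved with IPTG. Between the promoter and the cloning region lie the rrnG antiterminator and a short minicistron with a ribosome binding site, elements that promote transcript read-through and efficient translation of the downstream open reading frame. Transcription ends at the rrnB T1 and T2 terminators, with an adjacent 5S rRNA segment. The automated annotation does not label the clbS coding sequence itself, which presumably occupies the unannotated stretch between the minicistron and the terminators across the sequence origin. No epitope or His tag is annotated, and the record does not say whether the backbone's C-terminal tags were retained.

Propagation relies on a ColE1/pBR322-type origin with the bom region and only a fragment of rop. The catalogue lists the plasmid as low copy. Selection is by ampicillin resistance through β-lactamase (AmpR) under its native promoter.
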