Addgene plasmid #223350: pTrc-clbS
Purpose: Encoding wild type ClbS from E. coli CFT073
Depositing lab: Emily Balskus. Depositing organization: Harvard University. Publication: The bacterial toxin colibactin triggers prophage induction. Silpe JE, Wong JWH, Owen SV, Baym M, Balskus EP. Nature. 2022 Mar;603(7900):315-320. doi: 10.1038/s41586-022-04444-3. Epub 2022 Feb 23. PubMed 35197633.
Backbone
  Vector backbone: pTrcHis 2A
  Backbone manufacturer: Thermofisher scientific
  Backbone size w/o insert (bp): 4257
  Total vector size (bp): 4770
  Vector type: Bacterial Expression
Growth in bacteria
  Bacterial resistance: Ampicillin, 100 μg/mL
  Growth temperature: 37°C
  Growth strain: NEB Stable
  Copy number: Low Copy
Gene/Insert
  Gene/Insert name: ClbS from CFT073 (Codon optimized for E coli)
  Species: E. coli
  Insert size (bp): 513
  Promoter: pTrc
  Cloning method: Gibson Cloning
  Sequencing primers: 5′ GAGAAAAAGCGAAGCGGCACTGCT; 3′ GCATGGGGTCAGGTGGGACC
Terms and licenses: Academic/Nonprofit Terms; Industry Terms: Not Available to Industry
How to cite: pTrc-clbS was a gift from Emily Balskus (Addgene plasmid # 223350 ; http://n2t.net/addgene:223350 ; RRID:Addgene_223350)
